Addgene plasmid #128340: pFB-U6-Chrna5-gRNA-hSyn-mCherry-WPRE-SV40pA
Purpose: pAAV encoding gRNA sequence for loss-of-function indels
Depositing lab: Ryan Drenan. Publication: Gene editing vectors for studying nicotinic acetylcholine receptors in cholinergic transmission. Peng C, Yan Y, Kim VJ, Engle SE, Berry JN, McIntosh JM, Neve RL, Drenan RM. Eur J Neurosci. 2018 May 19. doi: 10.1111/ejn.13957. PubMed 29779223.
Backbone
  Vector backbone: MLM3636
  Backbone manufacturer: Keith Joung (Addgene plasmid #43860)
  Vector type: Mammalian Expression, CRISPR
Growth in bacteria
  Bacterial resistance: Ampicillin, 100 μg/mL
  Growth temperature: 37°C
  Growth strain: DH5alpha
  Copy number: Unknown
Gene/Insert
  Gene/Insert name: Chrna5
  gRNA/shRNA sequence: TGAAAAGTGGGTTCGTCCTG
  Species: M. musculus (mouse)
  Entrez Gene: Chrna5 (a.k.a. Acra-5, Acra5)
  Cloning method: Restriction Enzyme; 5′ cloning site BsmBI (unknown if destroyed); 3′ cloning site Unknown (unknown if destroyed)
Terms and licenses: Academic/Nonprofit Terms; Industry Terms: Not Available to Industry
How to cite: pFB-U6-Chrna5-gRNA-hSyn-mCherry-WPRE-SV40pA was a gift from Ryan Drenan (Addgene plasmid # 128340 ; http://n2t.net/addgene:128340 ; RRID:Addgene_128340)
