[The description below was written by a language model from this plasmid's Addgene catalogue record and pLannotate feature annotations shown in this document.]
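Description:
pFB-U6-Chrna5-gRNA-hSyn-mCherry-WPRE-SV40pA is an AAV genome plasmid for CRISPR-mediated disruption of the mouse nicotinic acetylcholine receptor α5 subunit gene, Chrna5. The catalogue lists MLM3636 as the backbone, which is presumably the source of the U6–guide RNA cassette (the guide was cloned using BsmBI). The feature table and the "pFB" prefix, however, point to a pFastBac-type shuttle architecture. Tn7R and Tn7L mini-transposon ends flank a gentamicin resistance gene and the whole AAV cassette. This arrangement permits Tn7 transposition into a baculovirus bacmid and is commonly used for insect-cell-based AAV production, although the record does not state how the vector is packaged. In E. coli the plasmid replicates from a high-copy ColE1/pUC origin and is selected with ampicillin. An f1 origin is also present.

Two AAV2 inverted terminal repeats enclose the payload and define the DNA that is packaged into virions. Inside them, the human U6 RNA polymerase III promoter drives a Chrna5-targeting spacer fused to the Streptococcus pyogenes Cas9 guide RNA scaffold. A separate human synapsin I promoter drives mCherry, so transduced neurons are labelled with red fluorescence. The mCherry transcript is followed by a WPRE, which enhances expression, and an SV40 polyadenylation signal.

No Cas9 coding sequence is annotated, so the nuclease must come from another source, such as a second vector or a Cas9-expressing animal. The stated purpose is to generate loss-of-function indels, and the associated work concerns gene-editing vectors for studying nicotinic receptors in cholinergic transmission.
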