Features (pLannotate 1.2.2; 23 found; start..end, strand, type, name):
      2..457     +  rep_origin     f1 ori (sequence partly withheld): f1 bacteriophage origin of replication; arrow indicates direction of (+) strand synthesis
    484..588     +  promoter       AmpR promoter: bla
    589..1449    +  CDS            AmpR: β-lactamase; bla; confers resistance to ampicillin, carbenicillin, and related antibiotics
   1620..2208    +  rep_origin     ori: high-copy-number ColE1/pMB1/pBR322/pUC origin of replication
   2394..2443    -  misc_feature   bom (fragment): basis of mobility region from pBR322
   2511..2735    -  mobile_element Tn7R: mini-Tn7 element (right end of the Tn7 transposon) Tn7
   2802..3335    -  CDS            GmR: gentamycin acetyltransferase; aacC1; confers resistance to gentamycin
   3524..3552    -  promoter       Pc promoter: intI1 (promoter lies within the coding sequence); class 1 integron promoter
   3530..3877    -  CDS            YPR2_ECOLX (fragment): Protein predicted: Swiss-Prot protein existence level 4. From Escherichia coli.
   3882..3914    -  promoter       AmpR promoter (fragment): bla
   3922..4062    -  repeat_region  AAV2 ITR: inverted terminal repeat of adeno-associated virus serotype 2 inverted
   4087..4327    +  promoter       U6 promoter: RNA polymerase III promoter for human U6 snRNA
   4353..4428    +  misc_RNA       gRNA scaffold: guide RNA scaffold for the Streptococcus pyogenes CRISPR/Cas9 system
   4468..4915    +  promoter       hSyn promoter: human synapsin I promoter; confers neuron-specific expression (Kügler et al., 2003)
   5227..5934    +  CDS            mCherry: mCherry is a basic (constitutively fluorescent) red fluorescent protein published in 2004, derived from Discosoma sp.. It is reported to be a very rapidly-maturing monomer with low acid sensitivity.
   5944..6532    +  misc_feature   WPRE: woodchuck hepatitis virus posttranscriptional regulatory element
   6547..6565    -  promoter       T7 promoter: promoter for bacteriophage T7 RNA polymerase
   6591..6725    +  polyA_signal   SV40 poly(A) signal: SV40 polyadenylation signal
   6755..6895    +  repeat_region  AAV2 ITR: inverted terminal repeat of adeno-associated virus serotype 2 inverted
   6926..7009    +  CDS            large T antigen (fragment): large T antigen from SV40 (simian virus 40)
   7032..7166    +  polyA_signal   SV40 poly(A) signal: SV40 polyadenylation signal
   7195..7360    -  mobile_element Tn7L: mini-Tn7 element (left end of the Tn7 transposon) Tn7
   7523..7539    +  CDS            lacZα (fragment): LacZα fragment of β-galactosidase; lacZ fragment
>Addgene plasmid #128340 | pFB-U6-Chrna5-gRNA-hSyn-mCherry-WPRE-SV40pA | depositor full sequence | sequence record 245823 | Full Sequence
G
[124 nt withheld, positions 2-125]
C
[91 nt withheld, positions 127-217]
A
[49 nt withheld, positions 219-267]
CCTTTGACGTTGGAGTCCACGTTCTTT
[37 nt withheld, positions 295-331]
ACCCTATCTCGGTCTATTCTTTTGATTTATAAGGGATTTTGCCGATTTCGGCCTATTGGTTAAAAAATGA
GCTGATTTAACAAAAATTTAACGCGAATTTTAACAAAATATTAACGTTTACAATTTCAGGTGGCACTTTT
CGGGGAAATGTGCGCGGAACCCCTATTTGTTTATTTTTCTAAATACATTCAAATATGTATCCGCTCATGA
GACAATAACCCTGATAAATGCTTCAATAATATTGAAAAAGGAAGAGTATGAGTATTCAACATTTCCGTGT
CGCCCTTATTCCCTTTTTTGCGGCATTTTGCCTTCCTGTTTTTGCTCACCCAGAAACGCTGGTGAAAGTA
AAAGATGCTGAAGATCAGTTGGGTGCACGAGTGGGTTACATCGAACTGGATCTCAACAGCGGTAAGATCC
TTGAGAGTTTTCGCCCCGAAGAACGTTTTCCAATGATGAGCACTTTTAAAGTTCTGCTATGTGGCGCGGT
ATTATCCCGTATTGACGCCGGGCAAGAGCAACTCGGTCGCCGCATACACTATTCTCAGAATGACTTGGTT
GAGTACTCACCAGTCACAGAAAAGCATCTTACGGATGGCATGACAGTAAGAGAATTATGCAGTGCTGCCA
TAACCATGAGTGATAACACTGCGGCCAACTTACTTCTGACAACGATCGGAGGACCGAAGGAGCTAACCGC
TTTTTTGCACAACATGGGGGATCATGTAACTCGCCTTGATCGTTGGGAACCGGAGCTGAATGAAGCCATA
CCAAACGACGAGCGTGACACCACGATGCCTGTAGCAATGGCAACAACGTTGCGCAAACTATTAACTGGCG
AACTACTTACTCTAGCTTCCCGGCAACAATTAATAGACTGGATGGAGGCGGATAAAGTTGCAGGACCACT
TCTGCGCTCGGCCCTTCCGGCTGGCTGGTTTATTGCTGATAAATCTGGAGCCGGTGAGCGTGGGTCTCGC
GGTATCATTGCAGCACTGGGGCCAGATGGTAAGCCCTCCCGTATCGTAGTTATCTACACGACGGGGAGTC
AGGCAACTATGGATGAACGAAATAGACAGATCGCTGAGATAGGTGCCTCACTGATTAAGCATTGGTAACT
GTCAGACCAAGTTTACTCATATATACTTTAGATTGATTTAAAACTTCATTTTTAATTTAAAAGGATCTAG
GTGAAGATCCTTTTTGATAATCTCATGACCAAAATCCCTTAACGTGAGTTTTCGTTCCACTGAGCGTCAG
ACCCCGTAGAAAAGATCAAAGGATCTTCTTGAGATCCTTTTTTTCTGCGCGTAATCTGCTGCTTGCAAAC
AAAAAAACCACCGCTACCAGCGGTGGTTTGTTTGCCGGATCAAGAGCTACCAACTCTTTTTCCGAAGGTA
ACTGGCTTCAGCAGAGCGCAGATACCAAATACTGTCCTTCTAGTGTAGCCGTAGTTAGGCCACCACTTCA
AGAACTCTGTAGCACCGCCTACATACCTCGCTCTGCTAATCCTGTTACCAGTGGCTGCTGCCAGTGGCGA
TAAGTCGTGTCTTACCGGGTTGGACTCAAGACGATAGTTACCGGATAAGGCGCAGCGGTCGGGCTGAACG
GGGGGTTCGTGCACACAGCCCAGCTTGGAGCGAACGACCTACACCGAACTGAGATACCTACAGCGTGAGC
ATTGAGAAAGCGCCACGCTTCCCGAAGGGAGAAAGGCGGACAGGTATCCGGTAAGCGGCAGGGTCGGAAC
AGGAGAGCGCACGAGGGAGCTTCCAGGGGGAAACGCCTGGTATCTTTATAGTCCTGTCGGGTTTCGCCAC
CTCTGACTTGAGCGTCGATTTTTGTGATGCTCGTCAGGGGGGCGGAGCCTATGGAAAAACGCCAGCAACG
CGGCCTTTTTACGGTTCCTGGCCTTTTGCTGGCCTTTTGCTCACATGTTCTTTCCTGCGTTATCCCCTGA
TTCTGTGGATAACCGTATTACCGCCTTTGAGTGAGCTGATACCGCTCGCCGCAGCCGAACGACCGAGCGC
AGCGAGTCAGTGAGCGAGGAAGCGGAAGAGCGCCTGATGCGGTATTTTCTCCTTACGCATCTGTGCGGTA
TTTCACACCGCAGACCAGCCGCGTAACCTGGCAAAATCGGTTACGGTTGAGTAATAAATGGATGCCCTGC
GTAAGCGGGTGTGGGCGGACAATAAAGTCTTAAACTGAACAAAATAGATCTAAACTATGACAATAAAGTC
TTAAACTAGACAGAATAGTTGTAAACTGAAATCAGTCCAGTTATGCTGTGAAAAAGCATACTGGACTTTT
GTTATGGCTAAAGCAAACTCTTCATTTTCTGAAGTGCAAATTGCCCGTCGTATTAAAGAGGGGCGTGGCC
AAGGGCATGGTAAAGACTATATTCGCGGCGTTGTGACAATTTACCGAACAACTCCGCGGCCGGGAAGCCG
ATCTCGGCTTGAACGAATTGTTAGGTGGCGGTACTTGGGTCGATATCAAAGTGCATCACTTCTTCCCGTA
TGCCCAACTTTGTATAGAGAGCCACTGCGGGATCGTCACCGTAATCTGCTTGCACGTAGATCACATAAGC
ACCAAGCGCGTTGGCCTCATGCTTGAGGAGATTGATGAGCGCGGTGGCAATGCCCTGCCTCCGGTGCTCG
CCGGAGACTGCGAGATCATAGATATAGATCTCACTACGCGGCTGCTCAAACCTGGGCAGAACGTAAGCCG
CGAGAGCGCCAACAACCGCTTCTTGGTCGAAGGCAGCAAGCGCGATGAATGTCTTACTACGGAGCAAGTT
CCCGAGGTAATCGGAGTCCGGCTGATGTTGGGAGTAGGTGGCTACGTCTCCGAACTCACGACCGAAAAGA
TCAAGAGCAGCCCGCATGGATTTGACTTGGTCAGGGCCGAGCCTACATGTGCGAATGATGCCCATACTTG
AGCCACCTAACTTTGTTTTAGGGCGACTGCCCTGCTGCGTAACATCGTTGCTGCTGCGTAACATCGTTGC
TGCTCCATAACATCAAACATCGACCCACGGCGTAACGCGCTTGCTGCTTGGATGCCCGAGGCATAGACTG
TACAAAAAAACAGTCATAACAAGCCATGAAAACCGCCACTGCGCCGTTACCACCGCTGCGTTCGGTCAAG
GTTCTGGACCAGTTGCGTGAGCGCATACGCTACTTGCATTACAGTTTACGAACCGAACAGGCTTATGTCA
ACTGGGTTCGTGCCTTCATCCGTTTCCACGGTGTGCGTCACCCGGCAACCTTGGGCAGCAGCGAAGTCGA
GGCATTTCTGTCCTGGCTGGCGAACGAGCGCAAGGTTTCGGTCTCCACGCATCGTCAGGCATTGGCGGCC
TTGCTGTTCTTCTACGGCAAGGTGCTGTGCACGGATCTGCCCTGGCTTCAGGAGATCGGAAGACCTCGGC
CGTCGCGGCGCTTGCCGGTGGTGCTGACCCCGGATGAAGTGGTTCGCATCCTCGGTTTTCTGGAAGGCGA
GCATCGTTTGTTCGCCCAGGACTCTAGCTATAGTTCTAGTGGTTGGCTACATTATTGAAGCATTTATCAG
GGTTATTGTCTCAGAGCATGCCTGCAGGCAGCTGCGCGCTCGCTCGCTCACTGAGGCCGCCCGGGCAAAG
CCCGGGCGTCGGGCGACCTTTGGTCGCCCGGCCTCAGTGAGCGAGCGAGCGCGCAGAGAGGGAGTGGCCA
ACTCCATCACTAGGGGTTCCTGCGGCCGCACGCGTCCCCTTCACCGAGGGCCTATTTCCCATGATTCCTT
CATATTTGCATATACGATACAAGGCTGTTAGAGAGATAATTGGAATTAATTTGACTGTAAACACAAAGAT
ATTAGTACAAAATACGTGACGTAGAAAGTAATAATTTCTTGGGTAGTTTGCAGTTTTAAAATTATGTTTT
AAAATGGACTATCATATGCTTACCGTAACTTGAAAGTATTTCGATTTCTTGGCTTTATATATCTTGTGGA
AAGGACGAAACTGAAAAGTGGGTTCGTCCTGGTTTTAGAGCTAGAAATAGCAAGTTAAAATAAGGCTAGT
CCGTTATCAACTTGAAAAAGTGGCACCGAGTCGGTGCTTTTTTACTAGTTCTAGACTGCAGAGGGCCCTG
CGTATGAGTGCAAGTGGGTTTTAGGACCAGGATGAGGCGGGGTGGGGGTGCCTACCTGACGACCGACCCC
GACCCACTGGACAAGCACCCAACCCCCATTCCCCAAATTGCGCATCCCCTATCAGAGAGGGGGAGGGGAA
ACAGGATGCGGCGAGGCGCGTGCGCACTGCCAGCTTCAGCACCGCGGACAGTGCCTTCGCCCCCGCCTGG
CGGCGCGCGCCACCGCCGCCTCAGCACTGAAGGCGCGCTGACGTCACTCGCCGGTCCCCCGCAAACTCCC
CTTCCCGGCCACCTTGGTCGCGTCCGCGCCGCCGCCGGCCCAGCCGGACCGCACCACGCGAGGCGCGAGA
TAGGGGGGCACGGGCGCGACCATCTGCGCTGCGGCGCCGGCGACTCAGCGCTGCCTCAGTCTGCGGTGGG
CAGCGGAGGAGTCGTGTCGTGCCTGAGAGCGCAGTCGAGAATTCCACCGGTTCGAACAGGTAAGCGCCCC
TAAAATCCCTTTGGCACAATGTGTCCTGAGGGGAGAGGCAGCGACCTGTAGATGGGACGGGGGCACTAAC
CCTCAGGGTTTGGGGTTCTGAATGTGAGTATCGCCATGTAAGCCCAGTATTTGGCCAATCTCAGAAAGCT
CCTGGCTCCCTGGAGGATGGAGAGAGAAAAACAAACAGCTCCTGGAGCAGGGAGAGTGCTGGCCTCTTGC
TCTCCGGCTCCCTCTGTTGCCCTCTGGTTTCTCCCCAGGTTGAATTCGATATCGGATCCGCCACCATGGT
GAGCAAGGGCGAGGAGGATAACATGGCCATCATCAAGGAGTTCATGCGCTTCAAGGTGCACATGGAGGGC
TCCGTGAACGGCCACGAGTTCGAGATCGAGGGCGAGGGCGAGGGCCGCCCCTACGAGGGCACCCAGACCG
CCAAGCTGAAGGTGACCAAGGGTGGCCCCCTGCCCTTCGCCTGGGACATCCTGTCCCCTCAGTTCATGTA
CGGCTCCAAGGCCTACGTGAAGCACCCCGCCGACATCCCCGACTACTTGAAGCTGTCCTTCCCCGAGGGC
TTCAAGTGGGAGCGCGTGATGAACTTCGAGGACGGCGGCGTGGTGACCGTGACCCAGGACTCCTCCCTGC
AGGACGGCGAGTTCATCTACAAGGTGAAGCTGCGCGGCACCAACTTCCCCTCCGACGGCCCCGTAATGCA
GAAGAAGACCATGGGCTGGGAGGCCTCCTCCGAGCGGATGTACCCCGAGGACGGCGCCCTGAAGGGCGAG
ATCAAGCAGAGGCTGAAGCTGAAGGACGGCGGCCACTACGACGCTGAGGTCAAGACCACCTACAAGGCCA
AGAAGCCCGTGCAGCTGCCCGGCGCCTACAACGTCAACATCAAGTTGGACATCACCTCCCACAACGAGGA
CTACACCATCGTGGAACAGTACGAACGCGCCGAGGGCCGCCACTCCACCGGCGGCATGGACGAGCTGTAC
AAGTAACTCGAGAATCAACCTCTGGATTACAAAATTTGTGAAAGATTGACTGGTATTCTTAACTATGTTG
CTCCTTTTACGCTATGTGGATACGCTGCTTTAATGCCTTTGTATCATGCTATTGCTTCCCGTATGGCTTT
CATTTTCTCCTCCTTGTATAAATCCTGGTTGCTGTCTCTTTATGAGGAGTTGTGGCCCGTTGTCAGGCAA
CGTGGCGTGGTGTGCACTGTGTTTGCTGACGCAACCCCCACTGGTTGGGGCATTGCCACCACCTGTCAGC
TCCTTTCCGGGACTTTCGCTTTCCCCCTCCCTATTGCCACGGCGGAACTCATCGCCGCCTGCCTTGCCCG
CTGCTGGACAGGGGCTCGGCTGTTGGGCACTGACAATTCCGTGGTGTTGTCGGGGAAGCTGACGTCCTTT
CCATGGCTGCTCGCCTGTGTTGCCACCTGGATTCTGCGCGGGACGTCCTTCTGCTACGTCCCTTCGGCCC
TCAATCCAGCGGACCTTCCTTCCCGCGGCCTGCTGCCGGCTCTGCGGCCTCTTCCGCGTCTTCGCCTCCG
CCCTCAGACGAGTCGGATCTCCCTTTGGGCCGCCTCCCCGCGGTACCCAATTCGCCCTATAGTGAGTCGT
ATTACGCGCGCAGCGGCCGACCATGGCCCAACTTGTTTATTGCAGCTTATAATGGTTACAAATAAAGCAA
TAGCATCACAAATTTCACAAATAAAGCATTTTTTTCACTGCATTCTAGTTGTGGTTTGTCCAAACTCATC
AATGTATCTTATCATGTCTGGATCTCCGGACCACGTGCGGACCGAGCGGCCGCAGGAACCCCTAGTGATG
GAGTTGGCCACTCCCTCTCTGCGCGCTCGCTCGCTCACTGAGGCCGGGCGACCAAAGGTCGCCCGACGCC
CGGGCTTTGCCCGGGCGGCCTCAGTGAGCGAGCGAGCGCGCAGCTGCCTGCAGGAAGCTGTAAGCTTGTC
GAGAAGTACTAGAGGATCATAATCAGCCATACCACATTTGTAGAGGTTTTACTTGCTTTAAAAAACCTCC
CACACCTCCCCCTGAACCTGAAACATAAAATGAATGCAATTGTTGTTGTTAACTTGTTTATTGCAGCTTA
TAATGGTTACAAATAAAGCAATAGCATCACAAATTTCACAAATAAAGCATTTTTTTCACTGCATTCTAGT
TGTGGTTTGTCCAAACTCATCAATGTATCTTATCATGTCTGGATCTGATCACTGATATCGCCTAGGAGAT
CCGAACCAGATAAGTGAAATCTAGTTCCAAACTATTTTGTCATTTTTAATTTTCGTATTAGCTTACGACG
CTACACCCAGTTCCCATCTATTTTGTCACTCTTCCCTAAATAATCCTTAAAAACTCCATTTCCACCCCTC
CCAGTTCCCAACTATTTTGTCCGCCCACAGCGGGGCATTTTTCTTCCTGTTATGTTTTTAATCAAACATC
CTGCCAACTCCATGTGACAAACCGTCATCTTCGGCTACTTTTTCTCTGTCACAGAATGAAAATTTTTCTG
TCATCTCTTCGTTATTAATGTTTGTAATTGACTGAATATCAACGCTTATTTGCAGCCTGAATGGCGAATG
