>Addgene plasmid #128340 | pFB-U6-Chrna5-gRNA-hSyn-mCherry-WPRE-SV40pA | addgene partial sequence | sequence record 251700 | Addgene Partial NGS Result
CGCAGGAACCCCTAGTGATGGAGTTGGCCACTCCCTCTCTGCGCGCTCGCTCGCTCACTGAGGCCGGGCG
ACCAAAGGTCGCCCGACGCCCGGGCTTTGCCCGGGCGGCCTCAGTGAGCGAGCGAGCGCGCAGCTGCCTG
CAGGTCTGAGACAATAACCCTGATAAATGCTTCAATAATGTAAGCTCTAGGAGATCCGAACCAGATAAGT
GAAATCTAGTTCCAAACTATTTTGTCATTTTTAATTTTCGTATTAGCTTACGACGCTACACCCAGTTCCC
ATCTATTTTGTCACTCTTCCCTAAATAATCCTTAAAAACTCCATTTCCACCCCTCCCAGTTCCCAACTAT
TTTGTCCGCCCACAGCGGGGCATTTTTCTTCCTGTTATGTTTTTAATCAAACATCCTGCCAACTCCATGT
GACAAACCGTCATCTTCGGCTACTTTTTCTCTGTCACAGAATGAAAATTTTTCTGTCATCTCTTCGTTAT
TAATGTTTGTAATTGACTGAATATCAACGCTTATTTGCAGCCTGAATGGCGAATGGG
[124 nt withheld, positions 548-671]
C
[91 nt withheld, positions 673-763]
A
[49 nt withheld, positions 765-813]
CCTTTGACGTTGGAGTCCACGTTCTT
[37 nt withheld, positions 840-876]
ACCCTATCTCGGTCTATTCTTTTGATTTATAAGGGATTTTGCCGATTTCGGCCTATTGGTTAAAAAATGA
GCTGATTTAACAAAAATTTAACGCGAATTTTAACAAAATATTAACGCTTACAATTTAGGTGGCACTTTTC
GGGGAAATGTGCGCGGAACCCCTATTTGTTTATTTTTCTAAATACATTCAAATATGTATCCGCTCATGAG
ACAATAACCCTGATAAATGCTTCAATAATATTGAAAAAGGAAGAGTATGAGTATTCAACATTTCCGTGTC
GCCCTTATTCCCTTTTTTGCGGCATTTTGCCTTCCTGTTTTTGCTCACCCAGAAACGCTGGTGAAAGTAA
AAGATGCTGAAGATCAGTTGGGTGCACGAGTGGGTTACATCGAACTGGATCTCAACAGCGGTAAGATCCT
TGAGAGTTTTCGCCCCGAAGAACGTTTTCCAATGATGAGCACTTTTAAAGTTCTGCTATGTGGCGCGGTA
TTATCCCGTATTGACGCCGGGCAAGAGCAACTCGGTCGCCGCATACACTATTCTCAGAATGACTTGGTTG
AGTACTCACCAGTCACAGAAAAGCATCTTACGGATGGCATGACAGTAAGAGAATTATGCAGTGCTGCCAT
AACCATGAGTGATAACACTGCGGCCAACTTACTTCTGACAACGATCGGAGGACCGAAGGAGCTAACCGCT
TTTTTGCACAACATGGGGGATCATGTAACTCGCCTTGATCGTTGGGAACCGGAGCTGAATGAAGCCATAC
CAAACGACGAGCGTGACACCACGATGCCTGTAGCAATGGCAACAACGTTGCGCAAACTATTAACTGGCGA
ACTACTTACTCTAGCTTCCCGGCAACAATTAATAGACTGGATGGAGGCGGATAAAGTTGCAGGACCACTT
CTGCGCTCGGCCCTTCCGGCTGGCTGGTTTATTGCTGATAAATCTGGAGCCGGTGAGCGTGGGTCTCGCG
GTATCATTGCAGCACTGGGGCCAGATGGTAAGCCCTCCCGTATCGTAGTTATCTACACGACGGGGAGTCA
GGCAACTATGGATGAACGAAATAGACAGATCGCTGAGATAGGTGCCTCACTGATTAAGCATTGGTAACTG
TCAGACCAAGTTTACTCATATATACTTTAGATTGATTTAAAACTTCATTTTTAATTTAAAAGGATCTAGG
TGAAGATCCTTTTTGATAATCTCATGACCAAAATCCCTTAACGTGAGTTTTCGTTCCACTGAGCGTCAGA
CCCCGTAGAAAAGATCAAAGGATCTTCTTGAGATCCTTTTTTTCTGCGCGTAATCTGCTGCTTGCAAACA
AAAAAACCACCGCTACCAGCGGTGGTTTGTTTGCCGGATCAAGAGCTACCAACTCTTTTTCCGAAGGTAA
CTGGCTTCAGCAGAGCGCAGATACCAAATACTGTTCTTCTAGTGTAGCCGTAGTTAGGCCACCACTTCAA
GAACTCTGTAGCACCGCCTACATACCTCGCTCTGCTAATCCTGTTACCAGTGGCTGCTGCCAGTGGCGAT
AAGTCGTGTCTTACCGGGTTGGACTCAAGACGATAGTTACCGGATAAGGCGCAGCGGTCGGGCTGAACGG
GGGGTTCGTGCACACAGCCCAGCTTGGAGCGAACGACCTACACCGAACTGAGATACCTACAGCGTGAGCT
ATGAGAAAGCGCCACGCTTCCCGAAGGGAGAAAGGCGGACAGGTATCCGGTAAGCGGCAGGGTCGGAACA
GGAGAGCGCACGAGGGAGCTTCCAGGGGGAAACGCCTGGTATCTTTATAGTCCTGTCGGGTTTCGCCACC
TCTGACTTGAGCGTCGATTTTTGTGATGCTCGTCAGGGGGGCGGAGCCTATGGAAAAACGCCAGCAACGC
GGCCTTTTTACGGTTCCTGGCCTTTTGCTGGCCTTTTGCTCACATGTTCTTTCCTGCGTTATCCCCTGAT
TCTGTGGATAACCGTATTACCGCCTTTGAGTGAGCTGATACCGCTCGCCGCAGCCGAACGACCGAGCGCA
GCGAGTCAGTGAGCGAGGAAGCGGAAGAGCGCCTGATGCGGTATTTTCTCCTTACGCATCTGTGCGGTAT
TTCACACCGCATAGACCAGCCGCGTAACCTGGCAAAATCGGTTACGGTTGAGTAATAAATGGATGCCCTG
CGTAAGCGGGTGTGGGCGGACAATAAAGTCTTAAACTGAACAAAATAGATCTAAACTATGACAATAAAGT
CTTAAACTAGACAGAATAGTTGTAAACTGAAATCAGTCCAGTTATGCTGTGAAAAAGCATACTGGACTTT
TGTTATGGCTAAAGCAAACTCTTCATTTTCTGAAGTGCAAATTGCCCGTCGTATTAAAGAGGGGCGTGGC
CAAGGGCATGGTAAAGACTATATTCGCGGCGTTGTGACAATTTACCGAACAACTCCGCGGCCGGGAAGCC
GATCTCGGCTTGAACGAATTGTTAGGTGGCGGTACTTGGGTCGATATCAAAGTGCATCACTTCTTCCCGT
ATGCCCAACTTTGTATAGAGAGCCACTGCGGGATCGTCACCGTAATCTGCTTGCACGTAGATCACATAAG
CACCAAGCGCGTTGGCCTCATGCTTGAGGAGATTGATGAGCGCGGTGGCAATGCCCTGCCTCCGGTGCTC
GCCGGAGACTGCGAGATCATAGATATAGATCTCACTACGCGGCTGCTCAAACTTGGGCAGAACGTAAGCC
GCGAGAGCGCCAACAACCGCTTCTTGGTCGAAGGCAGCAAGCGCGATGAATGTCTTACTACGGAGCAAGT
TCCCGAGGTAATCGGAGTCCGGCTGATGTTGGGAGTAGGTGGCTACGTCTCCGAACTCACGACCGAAAAG
ATCAAGAGCAGCCCGCATGGATTTGACTTGGTCAGGGCCGAGCCTACATGTGCGAATGATGCCCATACTT
GAGCCACCTAACTTTGTTTTAGGGCGACTGCCCTGCTGCGTAACATCGTTGCTGCTCCATAACATCAAAC
ATCGACCCACGGCGTAACGCGCTTGCTGCTTGGATGCCCGAGGCATAGACTGTACAAAAAAACAGTCATA
ACAAGCCATGAAAACCGCCACTGCGCCGTTACCACCGCTGCGTTCGGTCAAGGTTCTGGACCAGTTGCGT
GAGCGCATACGCTACTTGCATTACAGTTTACGAACCGAACAGGCTTATGTCAACTGGGTTCGTGCCTTCA
TCCGTTTCCACGGTGTGCGTCACCCGGCAACCTTGGGCAGCAGCGAAGTCGAGGCATTTCTGTCCTGGCT
GGCGAACGAGCGCAAGGTTTCGGTCTCCACGCATCGTCAGGCATTGGCGGCCTTGCTGTTCTTCTACGGC
AAGGTGCTGTGCACGGATCTGCCCTGGCTTCAGGAGATCGGAAGACCTCGGCCGTCGCGGCGCTTGCCGG
TGGTGCTGACCCCGGATGAAGTGGTTCGCATCCTCGGTTTTCTGGAAGGCGAGCATCGTTTGTTCGCCCA
GGACTCTAGCTATAGTTCTAGTGGTTGGCTACAGCTTGCATGCCTGCAGGCAGCTGCGCGCTCGCTCGCT
CACTGAGGCCGCCCGGGCAAAGCCCGGGCGTCGGGCGACCTTTGGTCGCCCGGCCTCAGTGAGCGAGCGA
GCGCGCAGAGAGGGAGTGGCCAACTCCATCACTAGGGGTTCCTGCGGCCGCACGCGTCCCCTTCACCGAG
GGCCTATTTCCCATGATTCCTTCATATTTGCATATACGATACAAGGCTGTTAGAGAGATAATTGGAATTA
ATTTGACTGTAAACACAAAGATATTAGTACAAAATACGTGACGTAGAAAGTAATAATTTCTTGGGTAGTT
TGCAGTTTTAAAATTATGTTTTAAAATGGACTATCATATGCTTACCGTAACTTGAAAGTATTTCGATTTC
TTGGCTTTATATATCTTGTGGAAAGGACGAAACTGAAAAGTGGGTTCGTCCTGGTTTTAGAGCTAGAAAT
AGCAAGTTAAAATAAGGCTAGTCCGTTATCAACTTGAAAAAGTGGCACCGAGTCGGTGCTTTTTTACTAG
TTCTAGACTGCAGAGGGCCCTGCGTATGAGTGCAAGTGGGTTTTAGGACCAGGATGAGGCGGGGTGGGGG
TGCCTACCTGACGACCGACCCCGACCCACTGGACAAGCACCCAACCCCCATTCCCCAAATTGCGCATCCC
CTATCAGAGAGGGGGAGGGGAAACAGGATGCGGCGAGGCGCGTGCGCACTGCCAGCTTCAGCACCGCGGA
CAGTGCCTTCGCCCCCGCCTGGCGGCGCGCGCCACCGCCGCCTCAGCACTGAAGGCGCGCTGACGTCACT
CGCCGGTCCCCCGCAAACTCCCCTTCCCGGCCACCTTGGTCGCGTCCGCGCCGCCGCCGGCCCAGCCGGA
CCGCACCACGCGAGGCGCGAGATAGGGGGGCACGGGCGCGACCATCTGCGCTGCGGCGCCGGCGACTCAG
CGCTGCCTCAGTCTGCGGTGGGCAGCGGAGGAGTCGTGTCGTGCCTGAGAGCGCAGTCGAATTCAAGCTG
CTAGCTAGTACCGGTTCGAACAGGTAAGCGCCCCTAAAATCCCTTTGGGCACAATGTGTCCTGAGGGGAG
AGGCAGCGACCTGTAGATGGGACGGGGGCACTAACCCTCAGGTTTGGGGCTTCTGAATGTGAGTATCGCC
ATGTAAGCCCAGTATTTGGCCAATCTCAGAAAGCTCCTGGTCCCTGGAGGGATGGAGAGAGAAAAACAAA
CAGCTCCTGGAGCAGGGAGAGTGCTGGCCTCTTGCTCTCCGGCTCCCTCTGTTGCCCTCTGGTTTCTCCC
CAGGTTGAATTCGATATCGGATCCGCCACCATGGTGAGCAAGGGCGAGGAGGATAACATGGCCATCATCA
AGGAGTTCATGCGCTTCAAGGTGCACATGGAGGGCTCCGTGAACGGCCACGAGTTCGAGATCGAGGGCGA
GGGCGAGGGCCGCCCCTACGAGGGCACCCAGACCGCCAAGCTGAAGGTGACCAAGGGTGGCCCCCTGCCC
TTCGCCTGGGACATCCTGTCCCCTCAGTTCATGTACGGCTCCAAGGCCTACGTGAAGCACCCCGCCGACA
TCCCCGACTACTTGAAGCTGTCCTTCCCCGAGGGCTTCAAGTGGGAGCGCGTGATGAACTTCGAGGACGG
CGGCGTGGTGACCGTGACCCAGGACTCCTCCCTGCAGGACGGCGAGTTCATCTACAAGGTGAAGCTGCGC
GGCACCAACTTCCCCTCCGACGGCCCCGTAATGCAGAAGAAGACCATGGGCTGGGAGGCCTCCTCCGAGC
GGATGTACCCCGAGGACGGCGCCCTGAAGGGCGAGATCAAGCAGAGGCTGAAGCTGAAGGACGGCGGCCA
CTACGACGCTGAGGTCAAGACCACCTACAAGGCCAAGAAGCCCGTGCAGCTGCCCGGCGCCTACAACGTC
AACATCAAGTTGGACATCACCTCCCACAACGAGGACTACACCATCGTGGAACAGTACGAACGCGCCGAGG
GCCGCCACTCCACCGGCGGCATGGACGAGCTGTACAAGTAACTCGAGAATCAACCTCTGGATTACAAAAT
TTGTGAAAGATTGACTGGTATTCTTAACTATGTTGCTCCTTTTACGCTATGTGGATACGCTGCTTTAATG
CCTTTGTATCATGCTATTGCTTCCCGTATGGCTTTCATTTTCTCCTCCTTGTATAAATCCTGGTTGCTGT
CTCTTTATGAGGAGTTGTGGCCCGTTGTCAGGCAACGTGGCGTGGTGTGCACTGTGTTTGCTGACGCAAC
CCCCACTGGTTGGGGCATTGCCACCACCTGTCAGCTCCTTTCCGGGACTTTCGCTTTCCCCCTCCCTATT
GCCACGGCGGAACTCATCGCCGCCTGCCTTGCCCGCTGCTGGACAGGGGCTCGGCTGTTGGGCACTGACA
ATTCCGTGGTGTTGTCGGGGAAGCTGACGTCCTTTCCATGGCTGCTCGCCTGTGTTGCCACCTGGATTCT
GCGCGGGACGTCCTTCTGCTACGTCCCTTCGGCCCTCAATCCAGCGGACCTTCCTTCCCGCGGCCTGCTG
CCGGCTCTGCGGCCTCTTCCGCGTCTTCGCCTCCGCCCTCAGACGAGTCGGATCTCCCTTTGGGCCGCCT
CCCCGCGGTACCCAATTCGCCCTATAGTGAGTCGTATTACGCGCGCAGCGGCCGACCATGGCCCAACTTG
TTTATTGCAGCTTATAATGGTTACAAATAAAGCAATAGCATCACAAATTTCACAAATAAAGCATTTTTTT
CACTGCATTCTAGTTGTGGTTTGTCCAAACTCATCAATGTATCTTATCATGTCTGGATCTCCGGACACGT
GCGGACCGAGCGGCCGCAGGAACCCCTAGTGATGGAGTTGGCCACTCCCTCTCTGCGCGCTCGCTCGCTC
ACTGAGGCCGCCCGGGCTTTGCCCGGGCGGCCTCAGTGAGCGAGCGAGCGCGCAGCTGCCTGCAGGCATG
CAAGCTGTAGCCAACCACTAGAACTATAGCTAGAGTCCTGGGCGAACAAACGATGCTCGCCTTCCAGAAA
ACCGAGGATG
